>Addgene plasmid #134818 | SMT215 | addgene full sequence | sequence record 313944 | Addgene NGS Result
TCCCTATCAGTGATAGAGATTGACATCCCTATCAGTGATAGAGATACTGAGCACATCAGCAGGACGCACT
GACCGAATTCATTAAAGAGGAGAAAGGTACCATATGGCAGATCTCATGAAACAGTACCTGGAGCTGATGC
AAAAAGTTCTGGATGAGGGTACCCAGAAAAACGACCGCACGGGTACCGGAACGCTGAGCATTTTTGGCCA
TCAGATGCGTTTTAACCTGCAGGACGGATTCCCGCTGGTTACGACCAAACGCTGCCACCTGCGTAGCATT
ATTCATGAGCTGCTGTGGTTTCTGCAAGGTGACACTAACATCGCGTATCTGCACGAAAACAATGTGACGA
TCTGGGATGAATGGGCCGATGAAAACGGCGATCTGGGCCCAGTGTATGGTAAACAGTGGCGCGCCTGGCC
AACGCCAGATGGCCGCCACATCGATCAGATCACGACCGTGCTGAATCAACTGAAAAACGACCCGGACAGC
CGCCGCATTATTGTTTCCGCGTGGAATGTGGGTGAACTGGATAAAATGGCGCTGGCGCCGTGCCATGCAT
TCTTCCAGTTTTACGTTGCGGACGGTAAGCTGAGCTGTCAACTTTATCAGCGCAGCTGCGATGTTTTCCT
CGGCCTGCCGTTCAATATCGCCAGCTACGCGTTACTGGTGCATATGATGGCGCAGCAGTGCGACCTGGAG
GTGGGTGATTTTGTCTGGACCGGCGGTGATACCCACCTGTACAGCAACCATATGGACCAAACGCATCTGC
AATTGAGCCGTGAGCCGCGTCCGCTGCCGAAACTGATTATTAAGCGCAAACCCGAGAGCATCTTTGACTA
TCGTTTCGAAGACTTCGAGATTGAAGGCTACGATCCGCACCCGGGTATCAAAGCGCCGGTGGCTATCTAA
CTCGAGTCTGGTAAAGAAACCGCTGCTGCGAAATTTGAACGCCAGCACATGGACTCGTCTACTAGCGCAG
CTTAATTAACCTAGGCTGCTGCCACCGCTGAGCAATAACTAGCATAACCCCTTGGGGCCTCTAAACGGGT
CTTGAGGGGTTTTTTGCTGAAACCTCAGGCATTTGAGAAGCACACGGTCACACTGCTTCCGGTAGTCAAT
AAACCGGTAAACCAGCAATAGACATAAGCGGCTATTTAACGACCCTGCCCTGAACCGACGACCGGGTCGA
ATTTGCTTTCGAATTTCTGCCATTCATCCGCTTATTATCACTTATTCAGGCGTAGCAACCAGGCGTTTAA
GGGCACCAATAACTGCCTTAAAAAAATTACGCCCCGCCCTGCCACTCATCGCAGTACTGTTGTAATTCAT
TAAGCATTCTGCCGACATGGAAGCCATCACAAACGGCATGATGAACCTGAATCGCCAGCGGCATCAGCAC
CTTGTCGCCTTGCGTATAATATTTGCCCATAGTGAAAACGGGGGCGAAGAAGTTGTCCATATTGGCCACG
TTTAAATCAAAACTGGTGAAACTCACCCAGGGATTGGCTGATACGAAAAACATATTCTCAATAAACCCTT
TAGGGAAATAGGCCAGGTTTTCACCGTAACACGCCACATCTTGCGAATATATGTGTAGAAACTGCCGGAA
ATCGTCGTGGTATTCACTCCAGAGCGATGAAAACGTTTCAGTTTGCTCATGGAAAACGGTGTAACAAGGG
TGAACACTATCCCATATCACCAGCTCACCGTCTTTCATTGCCATACGGAACTCCGGATGAGCATTCATCA
GGCGGGCAAGAATGTGAATAAAGGCCGGATAAAACTTGTGCTTATTTTTCTTTACGGTCTTTAAAAAGGC
CGTAATATCCAGCTGAACGGTCTGGTTATAGGTACATTGAGCAACTGACTGAAATGCCTCAAAATGTTCT
TTACGATGCCATTGGGATATATCAACGGTGGTATATCCAGTGATTTTTTTCTCCATTTTAGCTTCCTTAG
CTCCTGAAAATCTCGATAACTCAAAAAATACGCCCGGTAGTGATCTTATTTCATTATGGTGAAAGTTGGA
ACCTCTTACGTGCCGATCAACGTCTCATTTTCGCCAAAAGTTGGCCCAGGGCTTCCCGGTATCAACAGGG
ACACCAGGATTTATTTATTCTGCGAAGTGATCTTCCGTCACAGGTATTTATTCGGCGCAAAGTGCGTCGG
GTGATGCTGCCAACTTACTGATTTAGTGTATGATGGTGTTTTTGAGGTGCTCCAGTGGCTTCTGTTTCTA
TCAGCTGTCCCTCCTGTTCAGCTACTGACGGGGTGGTGCGTAACGGCAAAAGCACCGCCGGACATCAGCG
CTAGCGGAGTGTATACTGGCTTACTATGTTGGCACTGATGAGGGTGTCAGTGAAGTGCTTCATGTGGCAG
GAGAAAAAAGGCTGCACCGGTGCGTCAGCAGAATATGTGATACAGGATATATTCCGCTTCCTCGCTCACT
GACTCGCTACGCTCGGTCGTTCGACTGCGGCGAGCGGAAATGGCTTACGAACGGGGCGGAGATTTCCTGG
AAGATGCCAGGAAGATACTTAACAGGGAAGTGAGAGGGCCGCGGCAAAGCCGTTTTTCCATAGGCTCCGC
CCCCCTGACAAGCATCACGAAATCTGACGCTCAAATCAGTGGTGGCGAAACCCGACAGGACTATAAAGAT
ACCAGGCGTTTCCCCCTTGCGGCTCCCTCGTGCGCTCTCCTGTTCCTGCCTTTCGGTTTACCGGTGTCAT
TCCGCTGTTATGGCCGCGTTTGTCTCATTCCACGCCTGACACTCAGTTCCGGGTAGGCAGTTCGCTCCAA
GCTGGACTGTATGCACGAACCCCCCGTTCAGTCCGACCGCTGCGCCTTATCCGGTAACTATCGTCTTGAG
TCCAACCCGGAAAGACATGCAAAAGCACCACTGGCAGCAGCCACTGGTAATTGATTTAGAGGAGTTAGTC
TTGAAGTCATGCGCCGGTTAAGGCTAAACTGAAAGGACAAGTTTTGGTGACTGCGCTCCTCCAAGCCAGT
TACCTCGGTTCAAAGAGTTGGTAGCTCAGAGAACCTTCGAAAAACCGCCCTGCAAGGCGGTTTTTTCGTT
TTCAGAGCAAGAGATTACGCGCAGACCAAAACGATCTCAAGAAGATCATCTTATTAATCAGATAAAATAT
TTCTAGATTTCAGTGCAATTTATCTCTTCAAATGTAGCACCTGAAGTCAGCCCCATACGATATAAGTTGT
AATTCTCATGTTAGTCATGCCCCGCGCCCACCGGAAGGAGCTGACTGGGTTGAAGGCTCTCAAGGGCATC
GGTCGAGATCCCGGTGCCTAATGAGTGAGCTAACTTACATTAATTGCGTTGCGCTCACTGCCCGCTTTCC
AGTCGGGAAACCTGTCGTGCCAGCTGCATTAATGAATCGGCCAACGCGCGGGGAGAGGCGGTTTGCGTAT
TGGGCGCCAGGGTGGTTTTTCTTTTCACCAGTGAGACGGGCAACAGCTGATTGCCCTTCACCGCCTGGCC
CTGAGAGAGTTGCAGCAAGCGGTCCACGCTGGTTTGCCCCAGCAGGCGAAAATCCTGTTTGATGGTGGTT
AACGGCGGGATATAACATGAGCTGTCTTCGGTATCGTCGTATCCCACTACCGAGATGTCCGCACCAACGC
GCAGCCCGGACTCGGTAATGGCGCGCATTGCGCCCAGCGCCATCTGATCGTTGGCAACCAGCATCGCAGT
GGGAACGATGCCCTCATTCAGCATTTGCATGGTTTGTTGAAAACCGGACATGGCACTCCAGTCGCCTTCC
CGTTCCGCTATCGGCTGAATTTGATTGCGAGTGAGATATTTATGCCAGCCAGCCAGACGCAGACGCGCCG
AGACAGAACTTAATGGGCCCGCTAACAGCGCGATTTGCTGGTGACCCAATGCGACCAGATGCTCCACGCC
CAGTCGCGTACCGTCTTCATGGGAGAAAATAATACTGTTGATGGGTGTCTGGTCAGAGACATCAAGAAAT
AACGCCGGAACATTAGTGCAGGCAGCTTCCACAGCAATGGCATCCTGGTCATCCAGCGGATAGTTAATGA
TCAGCCCACTGACGCGTTGCGCGAGAAGATTGTGCACCGCCGCTTTACAGGCTTCGACGCCGCTTCGTTC
TACCATCGACACCACCACGCTGGCACCCAGTTGATCGGCGCGAGATTTAATCGCCGCGACAATTTGCGAC
GGCGCGTGCAGGGCCAGACTGGAGGTGGCAACGCCAATCAGCAACGACTGTTTGCCCGCCAGTTGTTGTG
CCACGCGGTTGGGAATGTAATTCAGCTCCGCCATCGCCGCTTCCACTTTTTCCCGCGTTTTCGCAGAAAC
GTGGCTGGCCTGGTTCACCACGCGGGAAACGGTCTGATAAGAGACACCGGCATACTCTGCGACATCGTAT
AACGTTACTGGTTTCACATTCACCACCCTGAATTGACTCTCTTCCGGGCGCTATCATGCCATACCGCGAA
AGGTTTTGCGCCATTCGATGGTGTCCGGGATCTCGACGCTCTCCCTTATGCGACTCCTGCATTAGGAAAT
TAATACGACTCACTATAGGGGAATTGTGAGCGGATAACAATTCCCCTGTAGAAATAATTTTGTTTAACTT
TAATAATGAGATATACCATGATCAGTCTGATTGCGGCGTTAGCGGTAGATCGCGTTATCGGCATGGAAAA
CGCCATGCCGTGGAACCTGCCTGCCGATCTCGCCTGGTTTAAACGCAACACCTTAAATAAACCCGTGATT
ATGGGCCGCCATACCTGGGAATCAATCGGTCGTCCGTTGCCAGGACGCAAAAATATTATCCTCAGCAGTC
AACCGGGTACGGACGATCGCGTAACGTGGGTGAAGTCGGTGGATGAAGCCATCGCGGCGTGTGGTGACGT
ACCAGAAATCATGGTGATTGGCGGCGGTCGCGTTTATGAACAGTTCTTGCCAAAAGCGCAAAAACTGTAT
CTGACGCATATCGACGCAGAAGTGGAAGGCGACACCCATTTCCCGGATTACGAGCCGGATGACTGGGAAT
CGGTATTCAGCGAATTCCACGATGCTGATGCGCAGAACTCTCACAGCTATTGCTTTGAGATTCTGGAGCG
GCGGGAACAGGCGTCGACAAGCGACTACAAAGACGATGACGACAAGTAACGGCCGCATAATGCTTAAGTC
GAACAGAAAGTAATCGTATTGTACA
Features (pLannotate 1.2.2; 18 found; start..end, strand, type, name):
      1..74      +  promoter       PLtetO-1 promoter: modified phage lambda PL promoter with tet operator sites (Lutz and Bujard, 1997)
    116..907     +  CDS            thyA: TYSY_ECO57 - Experimental evidence at protein level: Swiss-Prot protein existence level 1. Catalyzes the reductive methylation of 2'-deoxyuridine-5'- monophosphate (dUMP) to 2'-deoxythymidine-5'-monophosphate (dTMP) while utilizing 5,10-methylenetetrahydrofolate (mTHF) as the methyl donor and reductant in the reaction, yielding dihydrofolate (DHF) as a by- product. This enzymatic reaction provides an intracellular de novo source of dTMP, an essential precursor for DNA biosynthesis. From Escherichia coli O157:H7.
    923..964     +  CDS            S-Tag (fragment): affinity and epitope tag derived from pancreatic ribonuclease A
    994..1011    +  CDS            SET1 (fragment): solubility-enhancement tag derived from T7 phage gene 10B
   1019..1066    +  terminator     T7 terminator: transcription terminator for bacteriophage T7 RNA polymerase
   1290..1946    -  CDS            cat: CAT_ECOLX - Experimental evidence at protein level: Swiss-Prot protein existence level 1. This enzyme is an effector of chloramphenicol resistance in bacteria. From Escherichia coli. This protein is used as a marker in many commonly used cloning vectors, such as pACYC184.
   1947..2049    -  promoter       cat promoter: promoter of the E. coli cat gene encoding chloramphenicol acetyltransferase
   2170..2313    +  mobile_element IS1 (fragment): prokaryotic transposable element IS1
   2432..2487    -  rep_origin     RSF ori (fragment): Plasmids containing the RSF 1030 origin of replication can be propagated in E. coli cells that contain additional plasmids with compatible origins.
   2575..3120    -  rep_origin     p15A ori: Plasmids containing the medium-copy-number p15A origin of replication can be propagated in E. coli cells that contain a second plasmid with the ColE1 origin.
   3232..3296    -  CDS            TcR (fragment): tetracycline efflux protein; tet; confers resistance to tetracycline
   3311..3332    -  protein_bind   CAP binding site: CAP binding activates transcription in the presence of cAMP. E. coli catabolite activator protein
   3345..4427    -  CDS            lacI: lac repressor; lacI; The lac repressor binds to the lac operator to inhibit transcription in E. coli. This inhibition can be relieved by adding lactose or isopropyl-β-D-thiogalactopyranoside (IPTG).
   4428..4505    -  promoter       lacI promoter: lacI
   4513..4548    -  CDS            TcR (fragment): tetracycline efflux protein; tet; confers resistance to tetracycline
   4551..4569    +  promoter       T7 promoter: promoter for bacteriophage T7 RNA polymerase
   4570..4594    +  protein_bind   lac operator: The lac repressor binds to the lac operator to inhibit transcription in E. coli. This inhibition can be relieved by adding lactose or isopropyl-β-D-thiogalactopyranoside (IPTG). lac repressor encoded by lacI
   4638..5114    +  CDS            folA: DYR_ECOLI - Also known as tmrA. Experimental evidence at protein level: Swiss-Prot protein existence level 1. Key enzyme in folate metabolism. Catalyzes an essential reaction for de novo glycine and purine synthesis, and for DNA precursor synthesis. From Escherichia coli (strain K12).
