[The description below was written by a language model from this plasmid's Addgene catalogue record and pLannotate feature annotations shown in this document.]
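Description:
SMT215 is a low-copy bacterial expression plasmid built on the pACYC-Duet backbone. It co-expresses two Escherichia coli folate-pathway enzymes, dihydrofolate reductase (folA) and thymidylate synthase (thyA). It replicates from the p15A origin, which is compatible with ColE1-type plasmids, and is selected with chloramphenicol through the cat gene and its native promoter. The backbone also carries lacI with its own promoter. Short annotated fragments of IS1, an RSF origin and a tetracycline resistance gene appear to be backbone remnants or partial matches rather than functional elements.

The two Duet expression sites are configured differently. In the first, folA sits downstream of a T7 promoter and lac operator, so its transcription is subject to Lac repressor control. The coding sequence carries silent mutations that remove internal restriction sites, and the catalogue entry lists a C-terminal FLAG tag. The feature table does not annotate the FLAG tag separately, although the stated insert size is somewhat longer than the annotated folA reading frame. In the second site, the original T7 promoter has been replaced by the tet-operator-containing PLtetO-1 promoter, which drives thyA. Vector-derived S-tag and SET1 fragments and a T7 terminator follow thyA, but the record does not indicate that these fragments are fused to it. The sequenced record is 5,205 nt, slightly larger than the 5,180 bp listed in the catalogue.

According to the record, SMT215 is the FLAG-tagged DHFR version of a related plasmid, SMT205. It was made so that DHFR protein could be detected by western blot, in a study of how altered expression of a quality control protease in E. coli reshapes the enzyme's in vivo mutational landscape.
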