Addgene plasmid #134818: SMT215
Purpose: SMT205 with DHFR-FLAG-tag, western blot
Depositing lab: Tanja Kortemme. Depositing organization: University of California, San Francisco (UCSF). Publication: Altered expression of a quality control protease in E. coli reshapes the in vivo mutational landscape of a model enzyme. Thompson S, Zhang Y, Ingle C, Reynolds KA, Kortemme T. eLife. 2020 Jul 23;9. pii: 53476. doi: 10.7554/eLife.53476. PubMed 32701056.
Backbone
  Vector backbone: pACYC-Duet
  Backbone manufacturer: Novagen (EMD Millipore)
  Backbone size w/o insert (bp): 4008
  Total vector size (bp): 5180
  Modifications to backbone: T7 promoter has been replace with a TET promoter.
  Vector type: Bacterial Expression
Growth in bacteria
  Bacterial resistance: Chloramphenicol, 25 μg/mL
  Growth temperature: 37°C
  Growth strain: DH5alpha
  Copy number: Low Copy
Gene/Insert 1
  Gene/Insert name: Dihydrofolate reductase (alt name: folA)
  Species: Escherichia coli
  Insert size (bp): 522
  Mutation: Silent mutations to eliminate internal restriction sites: S49, L62, S64, A81, I82, G97, K109, L110.
  GenBank ID: BAB96616.1
  Promoter: T7
  Tag / fusion protein: FLAG (C terminal on insert)
  Cloning method: Restriction Enzyme; 5′ cloning site NcoI (unknown if destroyed); 3′ cloning site SalI (unknown if destroyed)
  Sequencing primers: 5′ GGATCTCGACGCTCTCCCTT; 3′ GATTATGCGGCCGTGTACAA
Gene/Insert 2
  Gene/Insert name: Thymidylate synthase (alt name: thyA)
  Species: Escherichia coli
  Insert size (bp): 807
  GenBank ID: BAE76896.1
  Promoter: TET
  Cloning method: Restriction Enzyme; 5′ cloning site NdeI (not destroyed); 3′ cloning site XhoI (not destroyed)
  Sequencing primers: 5′ TTGTACACGGCCGCATAATC; 3′ GCTAGTTATTGCTCAGCGG
Resource information
  A portion of this plasmid was derived from a plasmid made by: Modified from plasmids received from the laboratory of Professor Stephen Benkovic (Penn State University).
Terms and licenses: Academic/Nonprofit Terms; Industry Terms: Not Available to Industry
How to cite: SMT215 was a gift from Tanja Kortemme (Addgene plasmid # 134818 ; http://n2t.net/addgene:134818 ; RRID:Addgene_134818)
